>Addgene plasmid #50360 | pcDNAM-human eIF2C1-WT-Myc | addgene partial sequence | sequence record 77084 | CMV-F 5'-CGCAAATGGGCGGTAGGCGTG-3'
CTCTCTGGCTAACTAGAGAACCCACTGCTTACTGGCTTATCGAAATTAATACGACTCACTATAGGGAGAC
CCAAGCTGGCTAGTTAAGCTTGGTACCGAGCTCGGATCCGGGCCGCCTGACCTCCGCACGGGTATATGGG
ATGGAAGCGGGACCCTCGGGAGCAGCTGCGGGCGCTTACCTGCCCCCCCTGCAGCAGGTGTTCCAGGCAC
CTCGCCGGCCTGGCATTGGCACTGTGGGGAAACCAATCAAGCTCCTGGCCAATTACTTTGAGGTGGACAT
CCCTAAGATCGACGTGTACCACTACGAGGTGGACATCAAGCCGGATAAGTGTCCCCGTAGAGTCAACCGG
GAAGTGGTGGAATACATGGTCCAGCATTTCAAGCCTCAGATCTTTGGTGATCGCAAGCCTGTGTATGATG
GAAAGAAGAACATTTACACTGTCACAGCACTGCCCATTGGCAACGAACGGGTCGACTTTGAGGTGACAAT
CCCTGGGGAAGGGAAGGATCGAATCTTTAAGGTCTCCATCAAGTGGCTAGCCATTGTGAGCTGGCGAATG
CTGCATGAGGCCCTGGTCAGCGGCCAGATCCCTGTTCCCTTGGAGTCTGTGCAAGCCCTGGATGTGGCCA
TGAGGCACCTGGCATCCATGAGGTACACCCCTGTGGGCCGCTCCTTCTTCTCACCGCCTGAGGGCTACTA
CCACCCGCTGGGGGGTGGGCGCGAGGTCTGGTTCGGCTTTCACCAGTCTGTGCGCCCTGCCATGTGGAAG
ATGATGCTCAACATTGATGTCTCAGCCACTGCCTTTTATAAGGCACAGCCAGTGATTGAGTTCATGTGTG
AGGTGCTGGACATCAGGAACATAGATGAGCAGCCCAAGCCCCTCACGGACTCTCAGCGCGTTCGCTTCAC
CAAGGA
