>Addgene plasmid #50360 | pcDNAM-human eIF2C1-WT-Myc | addgene partial sequence | sequence record 77086 | BGH-rev 5'-TAGAAGGCACAGTCGAGG-3'
GCATGCTCGAGCGGCCGCCAGCGAAGTACATGGTGCGCAGAGTATCCTGGTGAACCTGCACGGCTTTGGC
CAGGGCCTGGGGGTCCCGCCCATTGCTCTGCCCCGATATGTGGCTCCCCTCTCCACTGTCATGCTCCTTG
TCCACCAGGTGGTATCGTGCCCGGAAGGCCACCAGGCGGGCATAGTAGGCAGGTGCTGGGATAGAGACAG
AGCGTGTGCATCGTACGTAAGTGTGGCACAGCTGGTACGTCAGGATCTGGAGCTCATCTGCTGTGAAACG
GTTGTCATCCCAAAGAACATAGTAATGGGATGGTCGGCTGGTGCCCTGGATGCCTGCGTGGCTGCACAGA
TAGAAGTCAAACTCAAATGGGTGGGTGATGTTGGTGTCCACTGTGGTCCCAGCTGGGATGTTACCACTCT
TCCCAATTCGCTCATTCTTGTCAGCACAGAAAAGGCGGGTGTGATGGCGTTTCTGCACCACAATATAAGT
GATCCCAGGCTGGTAGTCCTTTTCCAGTTTGATGCAGGCATCACGAATGGCCAGTAGCTCATAGTGGAGT
ATCTGGGGTAGCTGGCCTTCAGGCACCCCATCTCGGTAGAAGATGATGCGGGTAGGCTTGAAACGGGTGG
ACTTGTAGAATTGGATGAGGAGCTCACGCACCATGTAGGACAAGTCTTCAATGATCTCTTGCCGTGGTCG
CTGTACCCGCACAGTAGCACAGTATCGGCTGGGGTGGGCATCCATACTGCCTACCACTGATGTGATAGA
