>Addgene plasmid #50360 | pcDNAM-human eIF2C1-WT-Myc | addgene partial sequence | sequence record 78816 | pcDNAM-rev 5'-CTTCCAGGGTCAAGGAAGG-3'
ATGGCTGGCACTAGAAGGCACAGTCGAGGCTGATCAGCGGGTTTAAATCAGGTATGCATATTCAGATCCT
CTTCTGAGATGAGTTTTTGTTCGAACCGCGGGCCCTCTAGATGCATGCTCGAGCGGCCGCCAGCGAAGTA
CATGGTGCGCAGAGTATCCTGGTGAACCTGCACGGCTTTGGCCAGGGCCTGGGGGTCCCGCCCATTGCTC
TGCCCCGATATGTGGCTCCCCTCTCCACTGTCATGCTCCTTGTCCACCAGGTGGTATCGTGCCCGGAAGG
CCACCAGGCGGGCATAGTAGGCAGGTGCTGGGATAGAGACAGAGCGTGTGCATCGTACGTAAGTGTGGCA
CAGCTGGTACGTCAGGATCTGGAGCTCATCTGCTGTGAAACGGTTGTCATCCCAAAGAACATAGTAATGG
GATGGTCGGCTGGTGCCCTGGATGCCTGCGTGGCTGCACAGATAGAAGTCAAACTCAAATGGGTGGGTGA
TGTTGGTGTCCACTGTGGTCCCAGCTGGGATGTTACCACTCTTCCCAATTCGCTCATTCTTGTCAGCACA
GAAAAGGCGGGTGTGATGGCGTTTCTGCACCACAATATAAGTGATCCCAGGCTGGTAGTCCTTTTCCAGT
TTGATGCAGGCATCACGAATGGCCAGTAGCTCATAGTGGAGTATCTGGGGTAGCTGGCCTTCAGGCACCC
CATCTCGGTAGAAGATGATGCGGGTAGGCTTGAAACGGGTGGACTTGTAGAATTGGATGAGGAGCTCACG
CACCATGTAGGACAAGTCTTCAATGATCTCTTGCCGTGGTCGCTGTACCCGCACAGTAGCACAGTATCGG
CTGGGGTGGGCATCCATACTGCCTACCACTGATGTGATAGAAGGTTTTTCTCATCCCCTGCTGGGGGGGT
GTGTAACATCTGCTCC
