>Addgene plasmid #50360 | pcDNAM-human eIF2C1-WT-Myc | addgene partial sequence | sequence record 79728 | T7 (5'-TAATACGACTCACTATAGGG-3')
TTAAGCTTGGTACCGAGCTCGGATCCGGGCCGCCTGACCTCCGCACGGGTATATGGGATGGAAGCGGGAC
CCTCGGGAGCAGCTGCGGGCGCTTACCTGCCCCCCCTGCAGCAGGTGTTCCAGGCACCTCGCCGGCCTGG
CATTGGCACTGTGGGGAAACCAATCAAGCTCCTGGCCAATTACTTTGAGGTGGACATCCCTAAGATCGAC
GTGTACCACTACGAGGTGGACATCAAGCCGGATAAGTGTCCCCGTAGAGTCAACCGGGAAGTGGTGGAAT
ACATGGTCCAGCATTTCAAGCCTCAGATCTTTGGTGATCGCAAGCCTGTGTATGATGGAAAGAAGAACAT
TTACACTGTCACAGCACTGCCCATTGGCAACGAACGGGTCGACTTTGAGGTGACAATCCCTGGGGAAGGG
AAGGATCGAATCTTTAAGGTCTCCATCAAGTGGCTAGCCATTGTGAGCTGGCGAATGCTGCATGAGGCCC
TGGTCAGCGGCCAGATCCCTGTTCCCTTGGAGTCTGTGCAAGCCCTGGATGTGGCCATGAGGCACCTGGC
ATCCATGAGGTACACCCCTGTGGGCCGCTCCTTCTTCTCACCGCCTGAGGGCTACTACCACCCGCTGGGG
GGTGGGCGCGAGGTCTGGTTCGGCTTTCACCAGTCTGTGCGCCCTGCCATGTGGAAGATGATGCTCAACA
TTGATGTCTCAGCCACTGCCTTTTATAAGGCACAGCCAGTGATTGAGTTCATGTGTGAGGTGCTGGACAT
CAGGAACATAGATGAGCAGCCCAAGCCCCTCACGGACTCTCAGCGCGTTCGCTTCACCAAGGAGATCAAG
GGCCTGAAGGTGGAAGTCACCCACTGTGGACAGATGAAGAGGAAGTACCGCGTGTGTAATGTTACCCGTC
GCCCTGCTAGCCATCAGACATTCCCCTTACAGCTGGAGAGTGGACAGACTGTGGAGTGCACAGTGGCACA
GTATTTCAAGCAGA
