[The description below was written by a language model from this plasmid's Addgene catalogue record.]
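Description:
pcDNAM-human eIF2C1-WT-Myc is a mammalian expression plasmid carrying the wild-type human eIF2C1 coding sequence, the gene now known as AGO1 (argonaute 1, a component of the RNA-induced silencing complex). The exact backbone is recorded as unknown, but it is described as a derivative of the commercial pVP22/Myc-His vector. The plasmid is maintained in E. coli at high copy under ampicillin selection, and it carries a neomycin resistance marker that allows G418 selection of transfected mammalian cells. The record does not list the origin of replication, polyadenylation signal or other backbone elements, and no feature table is available to confirm them.

The insert was placed between BamHI and NotI sites, both of which remain intact, downstream of the CMV promoter, a strong constitutive promoter widely used for high-level expression in mammalian cell lines. The open reading frame is fused at its C terminus to a myc epitope tag supplied by the backbone, so the expressed protein can be detected or immunoprecipitated with anti-myc antibodies without needing an AGO1-specific reagent. Whether the His tag of the parental vector is retained is not stated.

The stated purpose is expression of human eIF2C1 in mammalian cells. The associated work concerns the requirement for Dicer and eIF2C family proteins in siRNA-mediated gene silencing in mammalian cells, so the construct is suited to overexpression, localisation and interaction studies of argonaute 1 in the RNA interference pathway. The "WT" designation suggests it may also serve as a wild-type reference, although the record does not describe any mutant versions.
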