Addgene plasmid #50360: pcDNAM-human eIF2C1-WT-Myc
Purpose: Expression of human eIF2C1 in mamalian cells
Depositing lab: Kumiko Ui-Tei. Depositing organization: The University of Tokyo. Publication: Short-interfering-RNA-mediated gene silencing in mammalian cells requires Dicer and eIF2C translation initiation factors. Doi N, Zenno S, Ueda R, Ohki-Hamazaki H, Ui-Tei K, Saigo K. Curr Biol. 2003 Jan 8;13(1):41-6. 10.1016/S0960-9822(02)01394-5 PubMed 12526743.
Backbone
  Vector backbone: Unknown (a derivative of pVP22/Myc-His)
  Backbone manufacturer: Invitrogen
  Vector type: Mammalian Expression
  Selectable markers: Neomycin (select with G418)
Growth in bacteria
  Bacterial resistance: Ampicillin, 100 μg/mL
  Growth temperature: 37°C
  Growth strain: DH5alpha
  Copy number: High Copy
Gene/Insert
  Gene/Insert name: eIF2C1 (alt names: argonaute RISC catalytic component 1; argonaute 1; AGO1)
  Species: H. sapiens (human)
  GenBank ID: NM_012199
  Entrez Gene: AGO1 (a.k.a. EIF2C, EIF2C1, GERP95, NEDLBAS, Q99, hAgo1)
  Promoter: CMV
  Tag / fusion protein: myc (C terminal on backbone)
  Cloning method: Restriction Enzyme; 5′ cloning site BamHI (not destroyed); 3′ cloning site NotI (not destroyed)
  Sequencing primers: 5′ CMV-F
Terms and licenses: Academic/Nonprofit Terms; Industry Terms: Not Available to Industry
How to cite: pcDNAM-human eIF2C1-WT-Myc was a gift from Kumiko Ui-Tei (Addgene plasmid # 50360 ; http://n2t.net/addgene:50360 ; RRID:Addgene_50360)
